Addgene plasmid #142560: TFORF0216
Purpose: Lentiviral vector for overexpressing transcription factor ORFs with unique 24-bp barcodes. Barcodes facilitate identification of transcription factors in pooled screens.
Depositing lab: Feng Zhang. Depositing organization: Broad Institute. Publication: A transcription factor atlas of directed differentiation. Joung J, Ma S, Tay T, Geiger-Schuller KR, Kirchgatterer PC, Verdine VK, Guo B, Arias-Garcia MA, Allen WE, Singh A, Kuksenko O, Abudayyeh OO, Gootenberg JS, Fu Z, Macrae RK, Buenrostro JD, Regev A, Zhang F. Cell. 2023 Jan 5;186(1):209-229.e26. doi: 10.1016/j.cell.2022.11.026. PubMed 36608654.
Backbone
  Vector backbone: pLX_TRC317
  Backbone manufacturer: Broad Institute Genetic Perturbation Platform
  Backbone size w/o insert (bp): 8264
  Vector type: Mammalian Expression, Lentiviral
  Selectable markers: Puromycin
Growth in bacteria
  Bacterial resistance: Ampicillin, 100 μg/mL
  Growth temperature: 37°C
  Growth strain: NEB Stable
  Copy number: High Copy
Gene/Insert
  Gene/Insert name: FOXP1
  Species: H. sapiens (human)
  Insert size (bp): 1907
  Entrez Gene: FOXP1 (a.k.a. 12CC4, HSPC215, MFH, QRF1, hFKH1B)
  Promoter: EF1a
  Cloning method: Unknown
  Sequencing primers: 5′ GGGTGGAGACTGAAGTTAGGCCAG; 3′ CACATAGCGTAAAAGGAGCAACATAG
Terms and licenses: Academic/Nonprofit Terms; Industry Terms: Not Available to Industry
Depositor comments: NM_001244812,ENST00000484350 . The transcription factor ORF portion of this plasmid was synthesized by Genewiz. Please test multiple small colonies in case of plasmid recombination. To make this collection available in a timely manner, a portion of this collection was not fully sequenced by Addgene. If an Addgene verified full plasmid sequence is not available, please contact us prior to placing an order to request the full sequence.
How to cite: TFORF0216 was a gift from Feng Zhang (Addgene plasmid # 142560 ; http://n2t.net/addgene:142560 ; RRID:Addgene_142560)
