[The description below was written by a language model from this plasmid's Addgene catalogue record and pLannotate feature annotations shown in this document.]
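Description:
TFORF0216 is a lentiviral mammalian expression plasmid built on the pLX_TRC317 backbone, one member of a barcoded transcription factor ORF collection designed for pooled overexpression screens. It is propagated in E. coli through a high-copy ColE1/pUC-type origin with ampicillin selection (AmpR); an f1 origin and remnants of a lac/lacZα cloning region with T7 and T3 promoters are also present in the bacterial backbone. The depositor warns that the plasmid can recombine, which is common for LTR-containing vectors.

The viral portion has a third-generation, self-inactivating layout: an RSV promoter drives a truncated HIV-1 5' LTR, followed by the Ψ packaging signal with a gag fragment, the RRE for Rev-dependent nuclear export, a cPPT/CTS element, and a ΔU3 3' LTR followed by an SV40 poly(A) signal. Within the transferred region, an SV40 promoter expresses puromycin N-acetyltransferase for selection of transduced cells, and a separate EF-1α promoter drives the payload, a synthesized human FOXP1 ORF. The annotation matches it to FOXP1 isoform 8, an embryonic stem cell-associated form with altered DNA-binding specificity. A WPRE downstream of the ORF enhances transcript expression. The record states that each vector carries a unique 24-bp barcode, but this is not annotated in the feature table. A short U6 promoter fragment lies between the ORF and the WPRE, and its role is not stated.

The construct is intended for packaging into lentivirus and stable FOXP1 overexpression in mammalian cells. The barcode allows the transcription factor to be identified by sequencing in pooled screens, such as those for directed differentiation.
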