Features (pLannotate 1.2.2; 31 found; start..end, strand, type, name):
      5..231     +  promoter       RSV promoter: Rous sarcoma virus enhancer/promoter
    232..412     +  LTR            5' LTR (truncated): truncated 5' long terminal repeat (LTR) from HIV-1
    459..584     +  misc_feature   HIV-1 Ψ: packaging signal of human immunodeficiency virus type 1
    568..931     +  CDS            HIV-1 gag (fragment): gag protein from human immunodeficiency virus 1; gag
   1077..1310    +  misc_feature   RRE: The Rev response element (RRE) of HIV-1 allows for Rev-dependent mRNA export from the nucleus to the cytoplasm.
   1687..1713    +  CDS            Rev (fragment): human immunodeficiency virus 1 (HIV-1) Rev protein; rev; enhances nuclear export of unspliced and incompletely spliced viral mRNAs
   1720..1743    +  promoter       SV40 promoter (fragment): SV40 early promoter
   1744..1815    +  promoter       SV40 promoter (fragment): SV40 enhancer and early promoter
   1839..1974    +  rep_origin     SV40 ori: SV40 origin of replication
   2020..2616    +  CDS            PuroR (fragment): puromycin N-acetyltransferase; pac from Streptomyces; confers resistance to puromycin
   2665..2782    +  misc_feature   cPPT/CTS: central polypurine tract and central termination sequence of HIV-1
   2847..2913    +  CDS            small t antigen (fragment): SV40 (simian virus 40) small t antigen
   2920..4098    +  promoter       EF-1α promoter: strong constitutive promoter for human elongation factor EF-1α
   4115..5917    +  CDS            FOXP1 (fragment): FOXP1_HUMAN - Experimental evidence at protein level: Swiss-Prot protein existence level 1. [Isoform 8]: Involved in transcriptional regulation in embryonic stem cells (ESCs). Stimulates expression of transcription factors that are required for pluripotency and decreases expression of differentiation-associated genes. Has distinct DNA-binding specifities as compared to the canonical form and preferentially binds DNA with the sequence 5'-CGATACAA-3' (or closely related sequences) (PubMed:21924763). Promotes ESC self-renewal and pluripotency (By similarity). From Homo sapiens (Human).
   5933..5986    +  promoter       U6 promoter (fragment): RNA polymerase III promoter for human U6 snRNA
   6028..6616    +  misc_feature   WPRE: woodchuck hepatitis virus posttranscriptional regulatory element
   6667..6686    +  misc_feature   cPPT/CTS (fragment): central polypurine tract and central termination sequence of HIV-1
   6688..6921    +  LTR            3' LTR (ΔU3): self-inactivating 3' long terminal repeat (LTR) from HIV-1
   6999..7120    +  polyA_signal   SV40 poly(A) signal: SV40 polyadenylation signal
   7160..7295    +  rep_origin     SV40 ori: SV40 origin of replication
   7316..7334    -  promoter       T7 promoter: promoter for bacteriophage T7 RNA polymerase
   7342..7497    +  CDS            lacZα (fragment): LacZα fragment of β-galactosidase; lacZ fragment
   7502..7930    +  rep_origin     f1 ori (sequence partly withheld): f1 bacteriophage origin of replication; arrow indicates direction of (+) strand synthesis
   7983..8087    +  promoter       AmpR promoter: bla
   8088..8948    +  CDS            AmpR: β-lactamase; bla; confers resistance to ampicillin, carbenicillin, and related antibiotics
   9119..9707    +  rep_origin     ori: high-copy-number ColE1/pMB1/pBR322/pUC origin of replication
   9890..9982    +  CDS            lacI (fragment): lac repressor; lacI; The lac repressor binds to the lac operator to inhibit transcription in E. coli. This inhibition can be relieved by adding lactose or isopropyl-β-D-thiogalactopyranoside (IPTG).
   9995..10016   +  protein_bind   CAP binding site: CAP binding activates transcription in the presence of cAMP. E. coli catabolite activator protein
  10031..10061   +  promoter       lac promoter: promoter for the E. coli lac operon
  10069..10085   +  protein_bind   lac operator: The lac repressor binds to the lac operator to inhibit transcription in E. coli. This inhibition can be relieved by adding lactose or isopropyl-β-D-thiogalactopyranoside (IPTG). lac repressor encoded by lacI
  10130..10148   +  promoter       T3 promoter: promoter for bacteriophage T3 RNA polymerase
>Addgene plasmid #142560 | TFORF0216 | addgene full sequence | sequence record 397890 | Addgene NGS Result
TTAATGTAGTCTTATGCAATACTCTTGTAGTCTTGCAACATGGTAACGATGAGTTAGCAACATGCCTTAC
AAGGAGAGAAAAAGCACCGTGCATGCCGATTGGTGGAAGTAAGGTGGTACGATCGTGCCTTATTAGGAAG
GCAACAGACGGGTCTGACATGGATTGGACGAACCACTGAATTGCCGCATTGCAGAGATATTGTATTTAAG
TGCCTAGCTCGATACATAAACGGGTCTCTCTGGTTAGACCAGATCTGAGCCTGGGAGCTCTCTGGCTAAC
TAGGGAACCCACTGCTTAAGCCTCAATAAAGCTTGCCTTGAGTGCTTCAAGTAGTGTGTGCCCGTCTGTT
GTGTGACTCTGGTAACTAGAGATCCCTCAGACCCTTTTAGTCAGTGTGGAAAATCTCTAGCAGTGGCGCC
CGAACAGGGACTTGAAAGCGAAAGGGAAACCAGAGGAGCTCTCTCGACGCAGGACTCGGCTTGCTGAAGC
GCGCACGGCAAGAGGCGAGGGGCGGCGACTGGTGAGTACGCCAAAAATTTTGACTAGCGGAGGCTAGAAG
GAGAGAGATGGGTGCGAGAGCGTCAGTATTAAGCGGGGGAGAATTAGATCGCGATGGGAAAAAATTCGGT
TAAGGCCAGGGGGAAAGAAAAAATATAAATTAAAACATATAGTATGGGCAAGCAGGGAGCTAGAACGATT
CGCAGTTAATCCTGGCCTGTTAGAAACATCAGAAGGCTGTAGACAAATACTGGGACAGCTACAACCATCC
CTTCAGACAGGATCAGAAGAACTTAGATCATTATATAATACAGTAGCAACCCTCTATTGTGTGCATCAAA
GGATAGAGATAAAAGACACCAAGGAAGCTTTAGACAAGATAGAGGAAGAGCAAAACAAAAGTAAGACCAC
CGCACAGCAAGCGGCCGCTGATCTTCAGACCTGGAGGAGGAGATATGAGGGACAATTGGAGAAGTGAATT
ATATAAATATAAAGTAGTAAAAATTGAACCATTAGGAGTAGCACCCACCAAGGCAAAGAGAAGAGTGGTG
CAGAGAGAAAAAAGAGCAGTGGGAATAGGAGCTTTGTTCCTTGGGTTCTTGGGAGCAGCAGGAAGCACTA
TGGGCGCAGCGTCAATGACGCTGACGGTACAGGCCAGACAATTATTGTCTGGTATAGTGCAGCAGCAGAA
CAATTTGCTGAGGGCTATTGAGGCGCAACAGCATCTGTTGCAACTCACAGTCTGGGGCATCAAGCAGCTC
CAGGCAAGAATCCTGGCTGTGGAAAGATACCTAAAGGATCAACAGCTCCTGGGGATTTGGGGTTGCTCTG
GAAAACTCATTTGCACCACTGCTGTGCCTTGGAATGCTAGTTGGAGTAATAAATCTCTGGAACAGATTTG
GAATCACACGACCTGGATGGAGTGGGACAGAGAAATTAACAATTACACAAGCTTAATACACTCCTTAATT
GAAGAATCGCAAAACCAGCAAGAAAAGAATGAACAAGAATTATTGGAATTAGATAAATGGGCAAGTTTGT
GGAATTGGTTTAACATAACAAATTGGCTGTGGTATATAAAATTATTCATAATGATAGTAGGAGGCTTGGT
AGGTTTAAGAATAGTTTTTGCTGTACTTTCTATAGTGAATAGAGTTAGGCAGGGATATTCACCATTATCG
TTTCAGACCCACCTCCCAACCCCGAGGGGACCCATGCATTGCATCTCAATTAGTCAGCAACCAGGTGTGG
AAAGTCCCCAGGCTCCCCAGCAGGCAGAAGTATGCAAAGCATGCGTCTCAATTAGTCAGCAACCATAGTC
CCGCCCCTAACTCCGCCCATCCCGCCCCTAACTCCGCCCAGTTCCGCCCATTCTCCGCCCCATGGCTGAC
TAATTTTTTTTATTTATGCAGAGGCCGAGGCCGCCTCGGCCTCTGAGCTATTCCAGAAGTAGTGAGGAGG
CTTTTTTGGAGGCCTAGGCTTTTGCAAAAAGCTTTCTAGAGGTACCACCGGAGCTTACCATGACCGAGTA
CAAGCCCACGGTGCGCCTCGCCACCCGCGACGACGTCCCCAGGGCCGTACGCACCCTCGCCGCCGCGTTC
GCCGACTACCCCGCCACGCGCCACACCGTCGATCCGGACCGCCACATCGAGCGGGTCACCGAGCTGCAAG
AACTCTTCCTCACGCGCGTCGGGCTCGACATCGGCAAGGTGTGGGTCGCGGACGACGGCGCCGCCGTGGC
GGTCTGGACCACGCCGGAGAGCGTCGAAGCGGGGGCGGTGTTCGCCGAGATCGGCCCGCGCATGGCCGAG
TTGAGCGGTTCCCGGCTGGCCGCGCAGCAACAGATGGAAGGCCTCCTGGCGCCGCACCGGCCCAAGGAGC
CCGCGTGGTTCCTGGCCACCGTCGGCGTCTCGCCCGACCACCAGGGCAAGGGTCTGGGCAGCGCCGTCGT
GCTCCCCGGAGTGGAGGCGGCCGAGCGCGCCGGGGTGCCCGCCTTCCTGGAGACCTCCGCGCCCCGCAAC
CTCCCCTTCTACGAGCGGCTCGGCTTCACCGTCACCGCCGACGTCGAGGTGCCCGAAGGACCGCGCACCT
GGTGCATGACCCGCAAGCCCGGTGCCAGTTAACGAATTCTAGATCTTGAGACAAATGGCAGTATTCATCC
ACAATTTTAAAAGAAAAGGGGGGATTGGGGGGTACAGTGCAGGGGAAAGAATAGTAGACATAATAGCAAC
AGACATACAAACTAAAGAATTACAAAAACAAATTACAAAAATTCAAAATTTTCGGGTTTATTACAGGGAC
AGCAGAGATCCACTTTGGCGCCGGCTCGAGGCCTGCAGGTGCAAAGATGGATAAAGTTTTAAACAGAGAG
GAATCTTTGCAGCTAATGGACCTTCTAGGTCTTGAAAGGAGTGGGAATTGGCTCCGGTGCCCGTCAGTGG
GCAGAGCGCACATCGCCCACAGTCCCCGAGAAGTTGGGGGGAGGGGTCGGCAATTGAACCGGTGCCTAGA
GAAGGTGGCGCGGGGTAAACTGGGAAAGTGATGTCGTGTACTGGCTCCGCCTTTTTCCCGAGGGTGGGGG
AGAACCGTATATAAGTGCAGTAGTCGCCGTGAACGTTCTTTTTCGCAACGGGTTTGCCGCCAGAACACAG
GTAAGTGCCGTGTGTGGTTCCCGCGGGCCTGGCCTCTTTACGGGTTATGGCCCTTGCGTGCCTTGAATTA
CTTCCACCTGGCTGCAGTACGTGATTCTTGATCCCGAGCTTCGGGTTGGAAGTGGGTGGGAGAGTTCGAG
GCCTTGCGCTTAAGGAGCCCCTTCGCCTCGTGCTTGAGTTGAGGCCTGGCCTGGGCGCTGGGGCCGCCGC
GTGCGAATCTGGTGGCACCTTCGCGCCTGTCTCGCTGCTTTCGATAAGTCTCTAGCCATTTAAAATTTTT
GATGACCTGCTGCGACGCTTTTTTTCTGGCAAGATAGTCTTGTAAATGCGGGCCAAGATCTGCACACTGG
TATTTCGGTTTTTGGGGCCGCGGGCGGCGACGGGGCCCGTGCGTCCCAGCGCACATGTTCGGCGAGGCGG
GGCCTGCGAGCGCGGCCACCGAGAATCGGACGGGGGTAGTCTCAAGCTGGCCGGCCTGCTCTGGTGCCTG
GCCTCGCGCCGCCGTGTATCGCCCCGCCCTGGGCGGCAAGGCTGGCCCGGTCGGCACCAGTTGCGTGAGC
GGAAAGATGGCCGCTTCCCGGCCCTGCTGCAGGGAGCTCAAAATGGAGGACGCGGCGCTCGGGAGAGCGG
GCGGGTGAGTCACCCACACAAAGGAAAAGGGCCTTTCCGTCCTCAGCCGTCGCTTCATGTGACTCCACGG
AGTACCGGGCGCCGTCCAGGCACCTCGATTAGTTCTCGAGCTTTTGGAGTACGTCGTCTTTAGGTTGGGG
GGAGGGGTTTTATGCGATGGAGTTTCCCCACACTGAGTGGGTGGAGACTGAAGTTAGGCCAGCTTGGCAC
TTGATGTAATTCTCCTTGGAATTTGCCCTTTTTGAGTTTGGATCTTGGTTCATTCTCAAGCCTCAGACAG
TGGTTCAAAGTTTTTTTCTTCCATTTCAGGTGTCGTGAGGCTAGCACCGCCACCATGATGCAAGAATCTG
GGACTGAGACAAAAAGTAACGGTTCAGCCATCCAGAATGGGTCGGGCGGCAGCAACCACTTACTAGAGTG
CGGCGGTCTTCGGGAGGGGCGGTCCAACGGAGAGACGCCGGCCGTGGACATCGGGGCAGCTGACCTCGCC
CACGCCCAGCAGCAGCAGCAACAGGCACTTCAGGTGGCAAGACAGCTCCTTCTTCAGCAGCAACAGCAGC
AGCAAGTTAGTGGATTAAAATCTCCCAAGAGGAATGACAAACAACCAGCTCTTCAGCAACAGCAGGTGGC
TACCCAGCAGTTGGCTTTTCAGCAGCAGCTTTTACAGATGCAGCAGTTACAGCAGCAGCACCTCCTGTCT
TTGCAGCGCCAAGGCCTTCTGACAATTCAGCCCGGGCAGCCTGCCCTTCCCCTTCAACCTCTTGCTCAAG
GCATGATTCCAACAGAACTGCAGCAGCTCTGGAAAGAAGTGACAAGTGCTCATACTGCAGAAGAAACCAC
AGGCAACAATCACAGCAGTTTGGATCTGACCACGACATGTGTCTCCTCCTCTGCACCTTCCAAGACCTCC
TTAATAATGAACCCACATGCCTCTACCAATGGACAGCTCTCAGTCCACACTCCCAAAAGGGAAAGTTTGT
CCCATGAGGAGCACCCCCATAGCCATCCTCTCTATGGACATGGTGTATGCAAGTGGCCAGGCTGTGAAGC
AGTGTGCGAAGATTTCCAATCATTTCTAAAACATCTCAACAGTGAGCATGCGCTGGACGATAGAAGTACA
GCCCAATGTAGAGTACAAATGCAGGTTGTACAGCAGTTAGAGCTACAGCTTGCAAAAGACAAAGAACGCC
TGCAAGCCATGATGACCCACCTGCATGTGAAGTCTACAGAACCCAAAGCCGCCCCTCAGCCCTTGAATCT
GGTATCAAGTGTCACTCTCTCCAAGTCCGCATCGGAGGCTTCTCCACAGAGCTTACCTCATACTCCAACG
ACCCCAACCGCCCCCCTGACTCCCGTCACCCAAGGCCCCTCTGTCATCACAACCACCAGCATGCACACGG
TGGGACCCATCCGCAGGCGGTACTCAGACAAATACAACGTGCCCATTTCGTCAGCAGATATTGCGCAGAA
CCAAGAATTTTATAAGAACGCAGAAGTTAGACCACCATTTACATATGCATCTTTAATTAGGCAGGCCATT
CTCGAATCTCCAGAAAAGCAGCTAACACTAAATGAGATCTATAACTGGTTCACACGAATGTTTGCTTACT
TCCGACGCAACGCGGCCACGTGGAAGAATGCAGTGCGTCATAATCTTAGTCTTCACAAGTGTTTTGTGCG
AGTAGAAAACGTTAAAGGGGCAGTATGGACAGTGGATGAAGTAGAATTCCAAAAACGAAGGCCACAAAAG
ATCAGTGGTAACCCTTCCCTTATTAAAAACATGCAGAGCAGCCACGCCTACTGCACACCTCTCAATGCAG
CTTTACAGGCTTCAATGGCTGAGAATAGTATACCTCTATACACTACCGCTTCCATGGGAAATCCCACTCT
GGGCAACTTAGCCAGCGCAATACGGGAAGAGCTGAACGGGGCAATGGAGCATACCAACAGCAACGAGAGT
GACAGCAGTCCAGGCAGATCTCCTATGCAAGCCGTGCATCCTGTACACGTCAAAGAAGAGCCCCTCGATC
CAGAGGAAGCTGAAGGGCCCCTGTCCTTAGTGACAACAGCCAACCACAGTCCAGATTTTGACCATGACAG
AGATTACGAAGATGAACCAGTAAACGAGGACATGGAGTAGTAATGAACTAGTCCGTAACTTGAAAGTATT
TCGATTTCTTGGCTTTATATATCTTGTGGAAAGGACGAAGCTTGTTGGCTGCTTAATGCAGTACGCGTTA
AGTCGACAATCAACCTCTGGATTACAAAATTTGTGAAAGATTGACTGGTATTCTTAACTATGTTGCTCCT
TTTACGCTATGTGGATACGCTGCTTTAATGCCTTTGTATCATGCTATTGCTTCCCGTATGGCTTTCATTT
TCTCCTCCTTGTATAAATCCTGGTTGCTGTCTCTTTATGAGGAGTTGTGGCCCGTTGTCAGGCAACGTGG
CGTGGTGTGCACTGTGTTTGCTGACGCAACCCCCACTGGTTGGGGCATTGCCACCACCTGTCAGCTCCTT
TCCGGGACTTTCGCTTTCCCCCTCCCTATTGCCACGGCGGAACTCATCGCCGCCTGCCTTGCCCGCTGCT
GGACAGGGGCTCGGCTGTTGGGCACTGACAATTCCGTGGTGTTGTCGGGGAAATCATCGTCCTTTCCTTG
GCTGCTCGCCTGTGTTGCCACCTGGATTCTGCGCGGGACGTCCTTCTGCTACGTCCCTTCGGCCCTCAAT
CCAGCGGACCTTCCTTCCCGCGGCCTGCTGCCGGCTCTGCGGCCTCTTCCGCGTCTTCGCCTTCGCCCTC
AGACGAGTCGGATCTCCCTTTGGGCCGCCTCCCCGCGTCGACTTTAAGACCAATGACTTACAAGGCAGCT
GTAGATCTTAGCCACTTTTTAAAAGAAAAGGGGGGACTGGAAGGGCTAATTCACTCCCAACGAAGACAAG
ATCTGCTTTTTGCTTGTACTGGGTCTCTCTGGTTAGACCAGATCTGAGCCTGGGAGCTCTCTGGCTAACT
AGGGAACCCACTGCTTAAGCCTCAATAAAGCTTGCCTTGAGTGCTTCAAGTAGTGTGTGCCCGTCTGTTG
TGTGACTCTGGTAACTAGAGATCCCTCAGACCCTTTTAGTCAGTGTGGAAAATCTCTAGCAGTACGTATA
GTAGTTCATGTCATCTTATTATTCAGTATTTATAACTTGCAAAGAAATGAATATCAGAGAGTGAGAGGAA
CTTGTTTATTGCAGCTTATAATGGTTACAAATAAAGCAATAGCATCACAAATTTCACAAATAAAGCATTT
TTTTCACTGCATTCTAGTTGTGGTTTGTCCAAACTCATCAATGTATCTTATCATGTCTGGCTCTAGCTAT
CCCGCCCCTAACTCCGCCCATCCCGCCCCTAACTCCGCCCAGTTCCGCCCATTCTCCGCCCCATGGCTGA
CTAATTTTTTTTATTTATGCAGAGGCCGAGGCCGCCTCGGCCTCTGAGCTATTCCAGAAGTAGTGAGGAG
GCTTTTTTGGAGGCCTAGGGACGTACCCAATTCGCCCTATAGTGAGTCGTATTACGCGCGCTCACTGGCC
GTCGTTTTACAACGTCGTGACTGGGAAAACCCTGGCGTTACCCAACTTAATCGCCTTGCAGCACATCCCC
CTTTCGCCAGCTGGCGTAATAGCGAAGAGGCCCGCACCGATCGCCCTTCCCAACAGTTGCGCAGCCTGAA
TGGCGAATGGG
[124 nt withheld, positions 7502-7625]
C
[91 nt withheld, positions 7627-7717]
A
[49 nt withheld, positions 7719-7767]
CCTTTGACGTTGGAGTCCACGTTCTTT
[37 nt withheld, positions 7795-7831]
ACCCTATCTCGGTCTATTCTTTTGATTTATAAGGGATTTTGCCGATTTCGGCCTATTGGTTAAAAAATGA
GCTGATTTAACAAAAATTTAACGCGAATTTTAACAAAATATTAACGCTTACAATTTAGGTGGCACTTTTC
GGGGAAATGTGCGCGGAACCCCTATTTGTTTATTTTTCTAAATACATTCAAATATGTATCCGCTCATGAG
ACAATAACCCTGATAAATGCTTCAATAATATTGAAAAAGGAAGAGTATGAGTATTCAACATTTCCGTGTC
GCCCTTATTCCCTTTTTTGCGGCATTTTGCCTTCCTGTTTTTGCTCACCCAGAAACGCTGGTGAAAGTAA
AAGATGCTGAAGATCAGTTGGGTGCACGAGTGGGTTACATCGAACTGGATCTCAACAGCGGTAAGATCCT
TGAGAGTTTTCGCCCCGAAGAACGTTTTCCAATGATGAGCACTTTTAAAGTTCTGCTATGTGGCGCGGTA
TTATCCCGTATTGACGCCGGGCAAGAGCAACTCGGTCGCCGCATACACTATTCTCAGAATGACTTGGTTG
AGTACTCACCAGTCACAGAAAAGCATCTTACGGATGGCATGACAGTAAGAGAATTATGCAGTGCTGCCAT
AACCATGAGTGATAACACTGCGGCCAACTTACTTCTGACAACGATCGGAGGACCGAAGGAGCTAACCGCT
TTTTTGCACAACATGGGGGATCATGTAACTCGCCTTGATCGTTGGGAACCGGAGCTGAATGAAGCCATAC
CAAACGACGAGCGTGACACCACGATGCCTGTAGCAATGGCAACAACGTTGCGCAAACTATTAACTGGCGA
ACTACTTACTCTAGCTTCCCGGCAACAATTAATAGACTGGATGGAGGCGGATAAAGTTGCAGGACCACTT
CTGCGCTCGGCCCTTCCGGCTGGCTGGTTTATTGCTGATAAATCTGGAGCCGGTGAGCGTGGGTCTCGCG
GTATCATTGCAGCACTGGGGCCAGATGGTAAGCCCTCCCGTATCGTAGTTATCTACACGACGGGGAGTCA
GGCAACTATGGATGAACGAAATAGACAGATCGCTGAGATAGGTGCCTCACTGATTAAGCATTGGTAACTG
TCAGACCAAGTTTACTCATATATACTTTAGATTGATTTAAAACTTCATTTTTAATTTAAAAGGATCTAGG
TGAAGATCCTTTTTGATAATCTCATGACCAAAATCCCTTAACGTGAGTTTTCGTTCCACTGAGCGTCAGA
CCCCGTAGAAAAGATCAAAGGATCTTCTTGAGATCCTTTTTTTCTGCGCGTAATCTGCTGCTTGCAAACA
AAAAAACCACCGCTACCAGCGGTGGTTTGTTTGCCGGATCAAGAGCTACCAACTCTTTTTCCGAAGGTAA
CTGGCTTCAGCAGAGCGCAGATACCAAATACTGTTCTTCTAGTGTAGCCGTAGTTAGGCCACCACTTCAA
GAACTCTGTAGCACCGCCTACATACCTCGCTCTGCTAATCCTGTTACCAGTGGCTGCTGCCAGTGGCGAT
AAGTCGTGTCTTACCGGGTTGGACTCAAGACGATAGTTACCGGATAAGGCGCAGCGGTCGGGCTGAACGG
GGGGTTCGTGCACACAGCCCAGCTTGGAGCGAACGACCTACACCGAACTGAGATACCTACAGCGTGAGCT
ATGAGAAAGCGCCACGCTTCCCGAAGGGAGAAAGGCGGACAGGTATCCGGTAAGCGGCAGGGTCGGAACA
GGAGAGCGCACGAGGGAGCTTCCAGGGGGAAACGCCTGGTATCTTTATAGTCCTGTCGGGTTTCGCCACC
TCTGACTTGAGCGTCGATTTTTGTGATGCTCGTCAGGGGGGCGGAGCCTATGGAAAAACGCCAGCAACGC
GGCCTTTTTACGGTTCCTGGCCTTTTGCTGGCCTTTTGCTCACATGTTCTTTCCTGCGTTATCCCCTGAT
TCTGTGGATAACCGTATTACCGCCTTTGAGTGAGCTGATACCGCTCGCCGCAGCCGAACGACCGAGCGCA
GCGAGTCAGTGAGCGAGGAAGCGGAAGAGCGCCCAATACGCAAACCGCCTCTCCCCGCGCGTTGGCCGAT
TCATTAATGCAGCTGGCACGACAGGTTTCCCGACTGGAAAGCGGGCAGTGAGCGCAACGCAATTAATGTG
AGTTAGCTCACTCATTAGGCACCCCAGGCTTTACACTTTATGCTTCCGGCTCGTATGTTGTGTGGAATTG
TGAGCGGATAACAATTTCACACAGGAAACAGCTATGACCATGATTACGCCAAGCGCGCAATTAACCCTCA
CTAAAGGGAACAAAAGCTGGAGCTGCAAGC
