>Addgene plasmid #142560 | TFORF0216 | depositor partial sequence | sequence record 279818 | Insert
ACCGCCACCATGATGCAAGAATCTGGGACTGAGACAAAAAGTAACGGTTCAGCCATCCAGAATGGGTCGG
GCGGCAGCAACCACTTACTAGAGTGCGGCGGTCTTCGGGAGGGGCGGTCCAACGGAGAGACGCCGGCCGT
GGACATCGGGGCAGCTGACCTCGCCCACGCCCAGCAGCAGCAGCAACAGGCACTTCAGGTGGCAAGACAG
CTCCTTCTTCAGCAGCAACAGCAGCAGCAAGTTAGTGGATTAAAATCTCCCAAGAGGAATGACAAACAAC
CAGCTCTTCAGCAACAGCAGGTGGCTACCCAGCAGTTGGCTTTTCAGCAGCAGCTTTTACAGATGCAGCA
GTTACAGCAGCAGCACCTCCTGTCTTTGCAGCGCCAAGGCCTTCTGACAATTCAGCCCGGGCAGCCTGCC
CTTCCCCTTCAACCTCTTGCTCAAGGCATGATTCCAACAGAACTGCAGCAGCTCTGGAAAGAAGTGACAA
GTGCTCATACTGCAGAAGAAACCACAGGCAACAATCACAGCAGTTTGGATCTGACCACGACATGTGTCTC
CTCCTCTGCACCTTCCAAGACCTCCTTAATAATGAACCCACATGCCTCTACCAATGGACAGCTCTCAGTC
CACACTCCCAAAAGGGAAAGTTTGTCCCATGAGGAGCACCCCCATAGCCATCCTCTCTATGGACATGGTG
TATGCAAGTGGCCAGGCTGTGAAGCAGTGTGCGAAGATTTCCAATCATTTCTAAAACATCTCAACAGTGA
GCATGCGCTGGACGATAGAAGTACAGCCCAATGTAGAGTACAAATGCAGGTTGTACAGCAGTTAGAGCTA
CAGCTTGCAAAAGACAAAGAACGCCTGCAAGCCATGATGACCCACCTGCATGTGAAGTCTACAGAACCCA
AAGCCGCCCCTCAGCCCTTGAATCTGGTATCAAGTGTCACTCTCTCCAAGTCCGCATCGGAGGCTTCTCC
ACAGAGCTTACCTCATACTCCAACGACCCCAACCGCCCCCCTGACTCCCGTCACCCAAGGCCCCTCTGTC
ATCACAACCACCAGCATGCACACGGTGGGACCCATCCGCAGGCGGTACTCAGACAAATACAACGTGCCCA
TTTCGTCAGCAGATATTGCGCAGAACCAAGAATTTTATAAGAACGCAGAAGTTAGACCACCATTTACATA
TGCATCTTTAATTAGGCAGGCCATTCTCGAATCTCCAGAAAAGCAGCTAACACTAAATGAGATCTATAAC
TGGTTCACACGAATGTTTGCTTACTTCCGACGCAACGCGGCCACGTGGAAGAATGCAGTGCGTCATAATC
TTAGTCTTCACAAGTGTTTTGTGCGAGTAGAAAACGTTAAAGGGGCAGTATGGACAGTGGATGAAGTAGA
ATTCCAAAAACGAAGGCCACAAAAGATCAGTGGTAACCCTTCCCTTATTAAAAACATGCAGAGCAGCCAC
GCCTACTGCACACCTCTCAATGCAGCTTTACAGGCTTCAATGGCTGAGAATAGTATACCTCTATACACTA
CCGCTTCCATGGGAAATCCCACTCTGGGCAACTTAGCCAGCGCAATACGGGAAGAGCTGAACGGGGCAAT
GGAGCATACCAACAGCAACGAGAGTGACAGCAGTCCAGGCAGATCTCCTATGCAAGCCGTGCATCCTGTA
CACGTCAAAGAAGAGCCCCTCGATCCAGAGGAAGCTGAAGGGCCCCTGTCCTTAGTGACAACAGCCAACC
ACAGTCCAGATTTTGACCATGACAGAGATTACGAAGATGAACCAGTAAACGAGGACATGGAGTAGTAATG
AACTAGTCCGTAACTTGAAAGTATTTCGATTTCTTGGCTTTATATATCTTGTGGAAAGGACGAAGCTTGT
TGGCTGCTTAATGCAGT
