>Addgene plasmid #142560 | TFORF0216 | depositor partial sequence | sequence record 279819 | Barcode
AGCTTGTTGGCTGCTTAATGCAGT
